Addgene plasmid #223838: pILFPQ13B7
Purpose: Expressing StayGold under the control of the TEF1 promtoer in Saccharomyces cerevisiae
Depositing lab: Claudia Vickers. Depositing organization: Queensland University of Technology. Publication: Characterization of Fluorescent Reporters for Flow Cytometry-Based Single-Cell Studies in Saccharomyces cerevisiae. Evans S, Tominaga M, Lu Z, Bandari NC, McDonnell L, Wang C, Speight RE, Ishii J, Vickers CE, Peng B. ACS Synth Biol. 2025 Sep 19;14(9):3804-3812. doi: 10.1021/acssynbio.5c00432. Epub 2025 Sep 10. PubMed 40927980.
Backbone
  Vector backbone: pUC19
  Vector type: Yeast Expression
  Selectable markers: URA3
Growth in bacteria
  Bacterial resistance: Ampicillin, 100 μg/mL
  Growth temperature: 37°C
  Growth strain: DH5alpha
  Copy number: High Copy
Gene/Insert
  Gene/Insert name: pTEF1>StayGold>
  Species: Synthetic
  Promoter: TEF1
  Cloning method: Gibson Cloning
Terms and licenses: Academic/Nonprofit Terms; Industry Terms: Not Available to Industry
Depositor comments: URA3(-162,-1)>KlURA3>tKlURA3-pTEF1>StayGold>tPGK1-URA3(609,905)
How to cite: pILFPQ13B7 was a gift from Claudia Vickers (Addgene plasmid # 223838 ; http://n2t.net/addgene:223838 ; RRID:Addgene_223838)
