[The description below was written by a language model from this plasmid's Addgene catalogue record and pLannotate feature annotations shown in this document.]
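Description:
pILFPQ13B7 is a yeast expression construct built on a pUC19 backbone for producing the green fluorescent protein StayGold in Saccharomyces cerevisiae. In E. coli it is maintained as a high-copy plasmid through the ColE1/pUC origin and selected with ampicillin via the β-lactamase gene; remnants of the pUC19 lac region (lac promoter and operator, CAP site, lacZα fragment) are also present. No yeast replication origin or centromere is annotated. The depositor's cassette map shows the payload bracketed by two segments of the S. cerevisiae URA3 locus, one from just upstream of the coding sequence and one from its 3′ portion and downstream region. This arrangement suggests chromosomal integration at URA3 by homologous recombination, although the record does not state this outright.

Between these homology arms sit two units. The first is a URA3 marker for uracil prototrophy selection, which the depositor identifies as the Kluyveromyces lactis gene with its own terminator. The annotation software labels it by similarity to the S. cerevisiae protein, and the upstream arm coincides with the annotated URA3 promoter fragment, so it probably drives the marker. A single loxP site is annotated downstream of the marker; its role is not explained in the record. The second unit is the reporter: the strong constitutive TEF1 promoter drives a synthetic StayGold coding sequence, terminated by the PGK1 terminator. The StayGold open reading frame itself was not picked up by the feature annotation, but it fits the unannotated gap between the TEF1 promoter and the PGK1 terminator.

The associated work characterised fluorescent reporters for flow cytometry-based single-cell studies in yeast, so this construct serves as a constitutive StayGold reporter for such comparisons.
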