Features (pLannotate 1.2.2; 16 found; start..end, strand, type, name):
    701..971     +  terminator     PGK1 terminator: S. cerevisae PGK1; transcription terminator for 3-phosphoglycerate kinase gene
   1007..1106    +  CDS            URA3 (fragment): orotidine-5'-phosphate decarboxylase, required for uracil biosynthesis; S. cerevisiae URA3; yeast auxotrophic marker, counterselectable with 5-fluoroorotic acid (5-FOA)
   1260..1276    -  protein_bind   lac operator: The lac repressor binds to the lac operator to inhibit transcription in E. coli. This inhibition can be relieved by adding lactose or isopropyl-β-D-thiogalactopyranoside (IPTG). lac repressor encoded by lacI
   1284..1314    -  promoter       lac promoter: promoter for the E. coli lac operon
   1329..1350    -  protein_bind   CAP binding site: CAP binding activates transcription in the presence of cAMP. E. coli catabolite activator protein
   1363..1455    -  CDS            lacI (fragment): lac repressor; lacI; The lac repressor binds to the lac operator to inhibit transcription in E. coli. This inhibition can be relieved by adding lactose or isopropyl-β-D-thiogalactopyranoside (IPTG).
   1638..2226    -  rep_origin     ori: high-copy-number ColE1/pMB1/pBR322/pUC origin of replication
   2397..3257    -  CDS            AmpR: β-lactamase; bla; confers resistance to ampicillin, carbenicillin, and related antibiotics
   3258..3362    -  promoter       AmpR promoter: bla
   3457..3492    +  CDS            rop (fragment): Rop protein, which maintains plasmids at low copy number; rop
   3594..3693    +  misc_feature   bom (fragment): basis of mobility region from pBR322
   3699..3856    -  CDS            lacZα (fragment): LacZα fragment of β-galactosidase; lacZ fragment
   3863..4026    +  promoter       URA3 promoter (fragment): S. cerevisiae URA3
   4029..4814    +  CDS            URA3: PYRF_YEAST - Experimental evidence at protein level: Swiss-Prot protein existence level 1. From Saccharomyces cerevisiae (strain ATCC 204508 / S288c) (Baker's yeast).
   4966..4999    +  protein_bind   loxP: Cre-mediated recombination occurs in the 8-bp core sequence (GCATACAT). Cre recombinase
   5225..1       +  promoter       TEF1 promoter (across the origin): S. cerevisiae TEF1; promoter for EF-1α
>Addgene plasmid #223838 | pILFPQ13B7 | addgene full sequence | sequence record 446738 | Addgene NGS Result
GTTTTAATTACAAACTCGAGAAAGGATCCAAAATGGCTTCTACTCCATTCAAGTTTCAGTTGAAGGGTAC
TATTAACGGCAAGTCTTTTACCGTTGAAGGTGAAGGTGAGGGTAATTCTCATGAAGGTTCTCATAAGGGC
AAATACGTATGTACTTCTGGCAAATTGCCAATGTCTTGGGCTGCTTTGGGTACTTCTTTTGGTTATGGTA
TGAAGTATTACACGAAGTACCCCTCTGGTTTGAAGAATTGGTTTCATGAAGTTATGCCTGAGGGTTTCAC
TTACGATAGACATATTCAGTACAAAGGTGACGGTTCCATTCATGCCAAACATCAACATTTTATGAAGAAC
GGCACCTACCATAACATCGTTGAGTTTACTGGTCAGGACTTCAAAGAAAACTCTCCAGTTTTGACTGGTG
ACATGAATGTTTCTTTGCCAAACGAAGTTCAACACATCCCAAGAGATGATGGTGTTGAATGTCCAGTTAC
TTTGTTGTACCCACTGTTGTCTGATAAGTCTAAGTGTGTTGAAGCTCACCAAAACACTATCTGTAAGCCA
TTGCATAATCAACCAGCTCCAGATGTTCCATACCATTGGATTAGAAAACAGTACACCCAATCCAAGGATG
ACACTGAAGAAAGAGATCATATCTGCCAATCTGAAACCTTGGAAGCTCATTTGTAAAGATCTGATCTTAA
ATTGAATTGAATTGAAATCGATAGATCAATTTTTTTCTTTTCTCTTTCCCCATCCTTTACGCTAAAATAA
TAGTTTATTTTATTTTTTGAATATTTTTTATTTATATACGTATATATAGACTATTATTTATCTTTTAATG
ATTATTAAGATTTTTATTAAAAAAAAATTCGCTCCTCTTTTAATGCCTTTATGCAGTTTTTTTTTCCCAT
TCGATATTTCTATGTTCGGGTTCAGCGTATTTTAAGTTTAATAACTCGAAAATTCTGCGTTCGTTAAAGC
TTTCGAGAAGGATATTATTTACTAGTAGGACTATTTGCAAAGGGAAGGGATGCTAAGGTAGAGGGTGAAC
GTTACAGAAAAGCAGGCTGGGAAGCATATTTGAGAAGATGCGGCCAGCAAAACTAAAAAACTGTATTATA
AGTAAATGCATGTATACTAAACTCACAAATTAGAGCTTCAATTTAATTATATCAGTTATTACCCGGGAAT
CTCGGTCGTAATGATTTAAATGCATGCAAGCTTGGCGTAATCATGGTCATAGCTGTTTCCTGTGTGAAAT
TGTTATCCGCTCACAATTCCACACAACATACGAGCCGGAAGCATAAAGTGTAAAGCCTGGGGTGCCTAAT
GAGTGAGCTAACTCACATTAATTGCGTTGCGCTCACTGCCCGCTTTCCAGTCGGGAAACCTGTCGTGCCA
GCTGCATTAATGAATCGGCCAACGCGCGGGGAGAGGCGGTTTGCGTATTGGGCGCTCTTCCGCTTCCTCG
CTCACTGACTCGCTGCGCTCGGTCGTTCGGCTGCGGCGAGCGGTATCAGCTCACTCAAAGGCGGTAATAC
GGTTATCCACAGAATCAGGGGATAACGCAGGAAAGAACATGTGAGCAAAAGGCCAGCAAAAGGCCAGGAA
CCGTAAAAAGGCCGCGTTGCTGGCGTTTTTCCATAGGCTCCGCCCCCCTGACGAGCATCACAAAAATCGA
CGCTCAAGTCAGAGGTGGCGAAACCCGACAGGACTATAAAGATACCAGGCGTTTCCCCCTGGAAGCTCCC
TCGTGCGCTCTCCTGTTCCGACCCTGCCGCTTACCGGATACCTGTCCGCCTTTCTCCCTTCGGGAAGCGT
GGCGCTTTCTCATAGCTCACGCTGTAGGTATCTCAGTTCGGTGTAGGTCGTTCGCTCCAAGCTGGGCTGT
GTGCACGAACCCCCCGTTCAGCCCGACCGCTGCGCCTTATCCGGTAACTATCGTCTTGAGTCCAACCCGG
TAAGACACGACTTATCGCCACTGGCAGCAGCCACTGGTAACAGGATTAGCAGAGCGAGGTATGTAGGCGG
TGCTACAGAGTTCTTGAAGTGGTGGCCTAACTACGGCTACACTAGAAGAACAGTATTTGGTATCTGCGCT
CTGCTGAAGCCAGTTACCTTCGGAAAAAGAGTTGGTAGCTCTTGATCCGGCAAACAAACCACCGCTGGTA
GCGGTGGTTTTTTTGTTTGCAAGCAGCAGATTACGCGCAGAAAAAAAGGATCTCAAGAAGATCCTTTGAT
CTTTTCTACGGGGTCTGACGCTCAGTGGAACGAAAACTCACGTTAAGGGATTTTGGTCATGAGATTATCA
AAAAGGATCTTCACCTAGATCCTTTTAAATTAAAAATGAAGTTTTAAATCAATCTAAAGTATATATGAGT
AAACTTGGTCTGACAGTTACCAATGCTTAATCAGTGAGGCACCTATCTCAGCGATCTGTCTATTTCGTTC
ATCCATAGTTGCCTGACTCCCCGTCGTGTAGATAACTACGATACGGGAGGGCTTACCATCTGGCCCCAGT
GCTGCAATGATACCGCGAGACCCACGCTCACCGGCTCCAGATTTATCAGCAATAAACCAGCCAGCCGGAA
GGGCCGAGCGCAGAAGTGGTCCTGCAACTTTATCCGCCTCCATCCAGTCTATTAATTGTTGCCGGGAAGC
TAGAGTAAGTAGTTCGCCAGTTAATAGTTTGCGCAACGTTGTTGCCATTGCTACAGGCATCGTGGTGTCA
CGCTCGTCGTTTGGTATGGCTTCATTCAGCTCCGGTTCCCAACGATCAAGGCGAGTTACATGATCCCCCA
TGTTGTGCAAAAAAGCGGTTAGCTCCTTCGGTCCTCCGATCGTTGTCAGAAGTAAGTTGGCCGCAGTGTT
ATCACTCATGGTTATGGCAGCACTGCATAATTCTCTTACTGTCATGCCATCCGTAAGATGCTTTTCTGTG
ACTGGTGAGTACTCAACCAAGTCATTCTGAGAATAGTGTATGCGGCGACCGAGTTGCTCTTGCCCGGCGT
CAATACGGGATAATACCGCGCCACATAGCAGAACTTTAAAAGTGCTCATCATTGGAAAACGTTCTTCGGG
GCGAAAACTCTCAAGGATCTTACCGCTGTTGAGATCCAGTTCGATGTAACCCACTCGTGCACCCAACTGA
TCTTCAGCATCTTTTACTTTCACCAGCGTTTCTGGGTGAGCAAAAACAGGAAGGCAAAATGCCGCAAAAA
AGGGAATAAGGGCGACACGGAAATGTTGAATACTCATACTCTTCCTTTTTCAATATTATTGAAGCATTTA
TCAGGGTTATTGTCTCATGAGCGGATACATATTTGAATGTATTTAGAAAAATAAACAAATAGGGGTTCCG
CGCACATTTCCCCGAAAAGTGCCACCTGACGTCTAAGAAACCATTATTATCATGACATTAACCTATAAAA
ATAGGCGTATCACGAGGCCCTTTCGTCTCGCGCGTTTCGGTGATGACGGTGAAAACCTCTGACACATGCA
GCTCCCGGAGACGGTCACAGCTTGTCTGTAAGCGGATGCCGGGAGCAGACAAGCCCGTCAGGGCGCGTCA
GCGGGTGTTGGCGGGTGTCGGGGCTGGCTTAACTATGCGGCATCAGAGCAGATTGTACTGAGAGTGCACC
ATATGCGGTGTGAAATACCGCACAGATGCGTAAGGAGAAAATACCGCATCAGGCGCCATTCGCCATTCAG
GCTGCGCAACTGTTGGGAAGGGCGATCGGTGCGGGCCTCTTCGCTATTACGCCAGCTGGCGAAAGGGGGA
TGTGCTGCAAGGCGATTAAGTTGGGTAACGCCAGGGTTTTCCCAGTCACGACGTTGTAAAACGACGGCCA
GTGAATTCATTTAAATTTTTTTGATTCGGTAATCTCCGAACAGAAGGAAGAACGAAGGAAGGAGCACAGA
CTTAGATTGGTATATATACGCATATGTAGTGTTGAAGAAACATGAAATTGCCCAGTATTCTTAACCCAAC
TGCACAGAACAAAAACCTGCAGGAAACGAAGATAAAACATGTCCACAAAATCATATACCAGTAGAGCTGA
GACTCATGCAAGTCCGGTTGCATCGAAACTTTTACGTTTAATGGATGAAAAGAAGACCAATTTGTGTGCT
TCTCTTGACGTTCGTTCGACTGATGAGCTATTGAAACTTGTTGAAACGTTGGGTCCATACATTTGCCTTT
TGAAAACACACGTTGATATCTTGGATGATTTCAGTTATGAGGGTACTGTCGTTCCATTGAAAGCATTGGC
AGAGAAATACAAGTTCTTGATATTTGAGGACAGAAAATTCGCCGATATCGGTAACACAGTCAAATTACAA
TATACATCGGGCGTTTACCGTATCGCAGAATGGTCTGATATCACCAACGCCCACGGGGTTACTGGTGCTG
GTATTGTTGCTGGCTTGAAACAAGGTGCGCAAGAGGTCACCAAAGAACCAAGGGGATTATTGATGCTTGC
TGAATTGTCTTCCAAGGGTTCTCTAGCACACGGTGAATATACTAAGGGTACCGTTGATATTGCAAAGAGT
GATAAAGATTTCGTTATTGGGTTCATTGCTCAGAACGATATGGGAGGAAGAGAAGAAGGGTTTGATTGGC
TAATCATGACCCCAGGTGTAGGTTTAGACGACAAAGGCGATGCATTGGGTCAGCAGTACAGAACCGTCGA
CGAAGTTGTAAGTGGTGGATCAGATATCATCATTGTTGGCAGAGGACTTTTCGCCAAGGGTAGAGATCCT
AAGGTTGAAGGTGAAAGATACAGAAATGCTGGATGGGAAGCGTACCAAAAGAGAATCAGCGCTCCCCATT
AATTATACAGGAAACTTAATAGAACAAATCACATATTTAATCTAATAGCCACCTGCATTGGCACGGTGCA
ACACTACTTCAACTTCATCTTACAAAAAGATCACGTGATCTGTTGTATTGGGATCTCTAGACCTAATAAC
TTCGTATAGCATACATTATACGAAGTTATATTAAGGGTTGCTCGAGAAAGAGCTCCAGAAAGCGACCACC
CAACTTTGGCTGATAATAGCGTATAAACAATGCATACTTTGTACGTTCAAAATACAATGCAGTAGATATA
TTTATGCATATTACATATAATACATATCACATAGGAAGCAACAGGCGCGTTGGACTTTTAATTTTCGAGG
ACCGCGAATCCTTACATCACACCCAATCCCCCACAAGTGATCCCCCACACACCATAGCTTCAAAATGTTT
CTACTCCTTTTTTACTCTTCCAGATTTTCTCGGACTCCGCGCATCGCCGTACCACTTCAAAACACCCAAG
CACAGCATACTAAATTTCCCCTCTTTCTTCCTCTAGGGTGTCGTTAATTACCCGTACTAAAGGTTTGGAA
AAGAAAAAAGAGACCGCCTCGTTTCTTTTTCTTCGTCGAAAAAGGCAATAAAAATTTTTATCACGTTTCT
TTTTCTTGAAAATTTTTTTTTTTGATTTTTTTCTCTTTCGATGACCTCCCATTGATATTTAAGTTAATAA
ACGGTCTTCAATTTCTCAAGTTTCAGTTTCATTTTTCTTGTTCTATTACAACTTTTTTTACTTCTTGCTC
ATTAGAAAGAAAGCATAGCAATCTAATCTAA
